>Addgene plasmid #109723 | p3E-rab7a | addgene full sequence | sequence record 224038 | Addgene NGS Result
GTTCAACTTTCTTGTACAAAGTGGTGACATCAAGGAAGAAAGTTCTTCTGAAGGTGATCATTCTTGGAGA
TTCCGGGGTTGGAAAAACATCTCTAATGAACCAGTATGTGAATAAAAAGTTCAGTAATCAGTATAAAGCC
ACTATAGGAGCAGATTTCCTGACAAAAGAAGTGATGGTTGACGACCGGCTTGTCACAATGCAGATATGGG
ACACAGCAGGTCAGGAGCGGTTTCAGTCTCTGGGTGTTGCTTTCTATCGTGGTGCTGACTGCTGCGTCCT
GGTGTTTGACGTCACTGCCCCGAACACCTTCAAGACACTGGACAGCTGGAGGGATGAGTTTCTGATCCAG
GCCAGTCCTCGAGACCCAGAAAACTTCCCTTTCGTGGTGCTGGGCAACAAAATCGATCTGGAGAATAGAC
AGGTAACAACTAAGCGAGCACAAGCTTGGTGTCAGAGTAAGAACAACATCCCATATTTTGAGACCAGTGC
AAAGGAGGCCATCAACGTAGAGCAGGCATTCCAGACCATCGCGCGCAATGCACTCAAACAGGAAACTGAA
GTGGAGTTATACAACGAGTTCCCCGAGCCAATTAAACTAGACCGGAACGATAGAGCCAAACCATCAGCAG
AGACCTGTAGCTGCTGACCAACTTTATTATACAAAGTTGGCATTATAAAAAAGCATTGCTTATCAATTTG
TTGCAACGAACAGGTCACTATCAGTCAAAATAAAATCATTATTTGGAGCTCCATGGTAGCGTTAACGCGG
CCGCGATATCCCCTATAGTGAGTCGTATTACATGGTCATAGCTGTTTCCTGGCAGCTCTGGCCCGTGTCT
CAAAATCTCTGATGTTACATTGCACAAGATAAAAATATATCATCATGAACAATAAAACTGTCTGCTTACA
TAAACAGTAATACAAGGGGTGTTATGAGCCATATTCAACGGGAAACGTCGAGGCCGCGATTAAATTCCAA
CATGGATGCTGATTTATATGGGTATAAATGGGCTCGCGATAATGTCGGGCAATCAGGTGCGACAATCTAT
CGCTTGTATGGGAAGCCCGATGCGCCAGAGTTGTTTCTGAAACATGGCAAAGGTAGCGTTGCCAATGATG
TTACAGATGAGATGGTCAGACTAAACTGGCTGACGGAATTTATGCCTCTTCCGACCATCAAGCATTTTAT
CCGTACTCCTGATGATGCATGGTTACTCACCACTGCGATCCCCGGAAAAACAGCATTCCAGGTATTAGAA
GAATATCCTGATTCAGGTGAAAATATTGTTGATGCGCTGGCAGTGTTCCTGCGCCGGTTGCATTCGATTC
CTGTTTGTAATTGTCCTTTTAACAGCGATCGCGTATTTCGTCTCGCTCAGGCGCAATCACGAATGAATAA
CGGTTTGGTTGATGCGAGTGATTTTGATGACGAGCGTAATGGCTGGCCTGTTGAACAAGTCTGGAAAGAA
ATGCATAAACTTTTGCCATTCTCACCGGATTCAGTCGTCACTCATGGTGATTTCTCACTTGATAACCTTA
TTTTTGACGAGGGGAAATTAATAGGTTGTATTGATGTTGGACGAGTCGGAATCGCAGACCGATACCAGGA
TCTTGCCATCCTATGGAACTGCCTCGGTGAGTTTTCTCCTTCATTACAGAAACGGCTTTTTCAAAAATAT
GGTATTGATAATCCTGATATGAATAAATTGCAGTTTCATTTGATGCTCGATGAGTTTTTCTAATCAGAAT
TGGTTAATTGGTTGTAACACTGGCAGAGCATTACGCTGACTTGACGGGACGGCGCAAGCTCATGACCAAA
ATCCCTTAACGTGAGTTACGCGTCGTTCCACTGAGCGTCAGACCCCGTAGAAAAGATCAAAGGATCTTCT
TGAGATCCTTTTTTTCTGCGCGTAATCTGCTGCTTGCAAACAAAAAAACCACCGCTACCAGCGGTGGTTT
GTTTGCCGGATCAAGAGCTACCAACTCTTTTTCCGAAGGTAACTGGCTTCAGCAGAGCGCAGATACCAAA
TACTGTTCTTCTAGTGTAGCCGTAGTTAGGCCACCACTTCAAGAACTCTGTAGCACCGCCTACATACCTC
GCTCTGCTAATCCTGTTACCAGTGGCTGCTGCCAGTGGCGATAAGTCGTGTCTTACCGGGTTGGACTCAA
GACGATAGTTACCGGATAAGGCGCAGCGGTCGGGCTGAACGGGGGGTTCGTGCACACAGCCCAGCTTGGA
GCGAACGACCTACACCGAACTGAGATACCTACAGCGTGAGCTATGAGAAAGCGCCACGCTTCCCGAAGGG
AGAAAGGCGGACAGGTATCCGGTAAGCGGCAGGGTCGGAACAGGAGAGCGCACGAGGGAGCTTCCAGGGG
GAAACGCCTGGTATCTTTATAGTCCTGTCGGGTTTCGCCACCTCTGACTTGAGCGTCGATTTTTGTGATG
CTCGTCAGGGGGGCGGAGCCTATGGAAAAACGCCAGCAACGCGGCCTTTTTACGGTTCCTGGCCTTTTGC
TGGCCTTTTGCTCACATGTTCTTTCCTGCGTTATCCCCTGATTCTGTGGATAACCGTATTACCGCCTTTG
AGTGAGCTGATACCGCTCGCCGCAGCCGAACGACCGAGCGCAGCGAGTCAGTGAGCGAGGAAGCGGAAGA
GCGCCCAATACGCAAACCGCCTCTCCCCGCGCGTTGGCCGATTCATTAATGCAGCTGGCACGACAGGTTT
CCCGACTGGAAAGCGGGCAGTGAGCGCAACGCAATTAATACGCGTACCGCTAGCCAGGAAGAGTTTGTAG
AAACGCAAAAAGGCCATCCGTCAGGATGGCCTTCTGCTTAGTTTGATGCCTGGCAGTTTATGGCGGGCGT
CCTGCCCGCCACCCTCCGGGCCGTTGCTTCACAACGTTCAAATCCGCTCCCGGCGGATTTGTCCTACTCA
GGAGAGCGTTCACCGACAAACAACAGATAAAACGAAAGGCCCAGTCTTCCGACTGAGCCTTTCGTTTTAT
TTGATGCCTGGCAGTTCCCTACTCTCGCGTTAACGCTAGCATGGATGTTTTCCCAGTCACGACGTTGTAA
AACGACGGCCAGTCTTAAGCTCGGGCCCTGCAGCTCTAGAGCTCGAATTCTACAGGTCACTAATACCATC
TAAGTAGTTGGTTCATAGTGACTGCATATGTTGTGTTTTACAGTATTATGTAGTCTGTTTTTTATGCAAA
ATCTAATTTAATATATTGATATTTATATCATTTTACGTTTCTC
Features (pLannotate 1.2.2; 11 found; start..end, strand, type, name):
     27..644     +  CDS            rab7: RAB7_EPICO - Experimental evidence at protein level: Swiss-Prot protein existence level 1. Key regulator in endo-lysosomal trafficking. Governs early- to-late endosomal maturation, microtubule minus-end as well as plus-end directed endosomal migration and positioning, and endosome-lysosome transport through different protein-protein interaction cascades. Plays important roles in microbial pathogen infection and survival, as well as in participating in the life cycle of viruses (By similarity). From Epinephelus coioides (Orange-spotted grouper) (Epinephelus nebulosus).
    649..669     -  protein_bind   attB3: mutant version of attB; core recombination site for the Gateway® BP reaction BP Clonase™
    660..745     -  protein_bind   attL1 (fragment): mutant version of attL; recombination site for the Gateway® LR reaction LR Clonase™
    782..800     -  promoter       T7 promoter: promoter for bacteriophage T7 RNA polymerase
    934..1743    +  CDS            KanR: aminoglycoside phosphotransferase; aph(3')-Ia; confers resistance to kanamycin in bacteria or G418 (Geneticin®) in eukaryotes
   1890..2478    +  rep_origin     ori: high-copy-number ColE1/pMB1/pBR322/pUC origin of replication
   2661..2753    +  CDS            lacI (fragment): lac repressor; lacI; The lac repressor binds to the lac operator to inhibit transcription in E. coli. This inhibition can be relieved by adding lactose or isopropyl-β-D-thiogalactopyranoside (IPTG).
   2808..2835    -  terminator     rrnB T2 terminator: transcription terminator T2 from the E. coli rrnB gene
   2967..3010    +  terminator     rrnB T1 terminator: Escherichia coli rrnB; transcription terminator T1 from the E. coli rrnB gene
   3057..3093    -  CDS            lacZα (fragment): LacZα fragment of β-galactosidase; lacZ fragment
   3164..25      -  protein_bind   attR2 (across the origin): mutant version of attR; recombination site for the Gateway® LR reaction LR Clonase™
