[The description below was written by a language model from this plasmid's Addgene catalogue record and pLannotate feature annotations shown in this document.]
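Description:
p3E-rab7a is a 3' entry clone for MultiSite Gateway assembly, built on the pDONR P2R-P3 backbone by Gateway recombination and catalogued as a zebrafish plasmid. It is a small (about 3.3 kb) bacterial shuttle construct with no eukaryotic expression elements of its own. It replicates in E. coli from a high-copy ColE1/pUC-type origin and is selected with kanamycin through an aminoglycoside phosphotransferase (KanR) gene. The remaining annotated backbone parts are typical pDONR remnants: rrnB T1 and T2 transcription terminators that insulate the cloning region from read-through, a T7 promoter adjacent to the recombination site, and short lacI and lacZα fragments that are not functional genes.

The payload is the zebrafish rab7a coding sequence, an open reading frame of roughly 620 bp. The automated annotation matched it to the grouper Rab7 homologue, reflecting how conserved this protein is rather than a different source species. Rab7 is a small GTPase that regulates endo-lysosomal trafficking, including early-to-late endosome maturation and endosome–lysosome transport, and is widely used as a late endosome marker. The insert is flanked by an attR2 site upstream (spanning the sequence origin) and, downstream, a site annotated as an attB3 core overlapping an attL fragment, consistent with the attL3 site expected in a 3' entry clone. In an LR reaction with a 5' entry clone supplying a promoter, a middle entry clone and a destination vector, rab7a is placed in the third position. The stated purpose is 3' tagging with rab7a, so that it sits downstream of the middle element, for example a fluorescent protein, as a fusion partner. The promoter and tag therefore depend on the partner clones and are not part of this record.
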