Addgene plasmid #109723: p3E-rab7a
Purpose: Multisite gateway vector for 3' tagging with rab7a
Depositing lab: Rob Parton. Depositing organization: University of Queensland, Institute for Molecular Bioscience. Publication: In vivo cell biological screening identifies an endocytic capture mechanism for T-tubule formation. Hall TE, Martel N, Ariotti N, Xiong Z, Lo HP, Ferguson C, Rae J, Lim YW, Parton RG. Nat Commun. 2020 Jul 24;11(1):3711. doi: 10.1038/s41467-020-17486-w. PubMed 32709891.
Backbone
  Vector backbone: pDONR p2R-p3
  Vector type: Zebrafish plasmids
Growth in bacteria
  Bacterial resistance: Kanamycin, 50 μg/mL
  Growth temperature: 37°C
  Growth strain: DH5alpha
  Copy number: High Copy
Gene/Insert
  Gene/Insert name: rab7a
  Species: D. rerio (zebrafish)
  Entrez Gene: rab7a (a.k.a. rab-7, rab7, zgc:64058)
  Cloning method: Gateway Cloning
Terms and licenses: Academic/Nonprofit Terms; Industry Terms: Not Available to Industry
How to cite: p3E-rab7a was a gift from Rob Parton (Addgene plasmid # 109723 ; http://n2t.net/addgene:109723 ; RRID:Addgene_109723)
